Addgene plasmid #169336: pCDNA5/FRT/HaloTag7-Geminin(1/110)_P2A_HaloTag9-Cdt(30-120)
Purpose: Expression of the LT-Fucci(SA) in mammalian cells
Depositing lab: Kai Johnsson. Publication: Engineered HaloTag variants for fluorescence lifetime multiplexing. Frei MS, Tarnawski M, Roberti MJ, Koch B, Hiblot J, Johnsson K. Nat Methods. 2021 Dec 16. pii: 10.1038/s41592-021-01341-x. doi: 10.1038/s41592-021-01341-x. PubMed 34916672.
Backbone
  Vector backbone: pCDNA5/FRT
  Vector type: Mammalian Expression
  Selectable markers: Hygromycin
Growth in bacteria
  Bacterial resistance: Ampicillin, 100 μg/mL
  Growth temperature: 37°C
  Growth strain: DH5alpha
  Copy number: High Copy
Gene/Insert
  Gene/Insert name: Fucci(SA)
  Species: H. sapiens (human)
  Mutation: HaloTag9 = HaloTag7-Q165H-P174R
  Entrez Gene: GMNN (a.k.a. Gem, MGORS6); CDT1 (a.k.a. DUP, RIS2)
  Tag / fusion protein: HaloTag7-Geminin(1/110) (N terminal on insert); HaloTag9-Cdt(30-120) (N terminal on insert)
  Cloning method: Gibson Cloning
  Sequencing primers: 5′ Unknown
Terms and licenses: Academic/Nonprofit Terms; Industry Terms: Not Available to Industry
How to cite: pCDNA5/FRT/HaloTag7-Geminin(1/110)_P2A_HaloTag9-Cdt(30-120) was a gift from Kai Johnsson (Addgene plasmid # 169336 ; http://n2t.net/addgene:169336 ; RRID:Addgene_169336)
