[The description below was written by a language model from this plasmid's Addgene catalogue record and pLannotate feature annotations shown in this document.]
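Description:
pCDNA5/FRT/HaloTag7-Geminin(1/110)_P2A_HaloTag9-Cdt(30-120) is a 7.5 kb mammalian expression plasmid built on the pCDNA5/FRT backbone. It encodes LT-Fucci(SA), a cell-cycle reporter read out by fluorescence lifetime. It is propagated in E. coli through a high-copy ColE1/pUC-type origin with ampicillin selection (AmpR under its own bla promoter). Several short hits in the feature table (HIV-1 LTR, SV40 promoter, f1 ori, ble and lacI fragments) appear to be backbone remnants or annotation artefacts rather than functional parts.

The payload is a single open reading frame driven by the CMV immediate-early enhancer/promoter and terminated by the bGH polyadenylation signal, with a T7 promoter just upstream of the coding region. It encodes HaloTag7 fused to residues 1–110 of human geminin. According to the construct name, a P2A self-cleaving peptide follows, although it is not annotated separately. Next comes HaloTag9 (HaloTag7 carrying Q165H and P174R, annotated here by homology as dhaA) fused to residues 30–120 of human CDT1. P2A ribosomal skipping yields the two fusions as separate proteins from one transcript. As in other Fucci designs, the geminin and CDT1 fragments act as degrons that accumulate in opposing cell-cycle phases. Both HaloTags covalently bind chloroalkane ligands. As the associated publication title suggests, the variants are intended to be told apart by the fluorescence lifetime of the bound dye rather than by colour, so a single spectral channel can report cell-cycle phase.

Downstream, an FRT site directly precedes a hygromycin resistance gene with an SV40 poly(A) signal and no evident promoter of its own. This is the usual arrangement for FLP-mediated integration into a genomic FRT landing site in a suitable host line, where integration activates hygromycin resistance for stable isogenic cell lines. The plasmid can also be used for transient expression.
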