Features (pLannotate 1.2.2; 23 found; start..end, strand, type, name):
     28..80      -  misc_feature   bom (fragment): basis of mobility region from pBR322
    235..614     +  enhancer       CMV enhancer: human cytomegalovirus immediate early enhancer
    615..818     +  promoter       CMV promoter: human cytomegalovirus (CMV) immediate early promoter
    814..847     +  LTR            5' LTR (truncated) (fragment): truncated 5' long terminal repeat (LTR) from HIV-1
    863..881     +  promoter       T7 promoter: promoter for bacteriophage T7 RNA polymerase
    926..1809    +  CDS            HaloTag® (fragment): modified bacterial dehalogenase that forms covalent bonds with chloroalkane derivatives
   1847..2176    +  CDS            GMNN (fragment): GEMI_HUMAN - Experimental evidence at protein level: Swiss-Prot protein existence level 1. Inhibits DNA replication by preventing the incorporation of MCM complex into pre-replication complex (pre-RC) (PubMed:9635433, PubMed:14993212, PubMed:20129055, PubMed:24064211). It is degraded during the mitotic phase of the cell cycle (PubMed:9635433, PubMed:14993212, PubMed:24064211). Its destruction at the metaphase- anaphase transition permits replication in the succeeding cell cycle (PubMed:9635433, PubMed:14993212, PubMed:24064211). Inhibits histone acetyltransferase activity of KAT7/HBO1 in a CDT
   2246..3121    +  CDS            dhaA: DHAA_PSEPV - Experimental evidence at protein level: Swiss-Prot protein existence level 1. Catalyzes hydrolytic cleavage of carbon-halogen bonds in halogenated aliphatic compounds, leading to the formation of the corresponding primary alcohols, halide ions and protons. Has a broad substrate specificity, as it is able to dehalogenate mono- and di- chlorinated and brominated alkanes (up to at least C10), and the two isomers of 1,3-dichloropropene to 3-chloroallyl alcohol; the highest activity was found with 1,2-dibromoethane, while no activity was observed with the analog 1,2-dichloroethane. Fro
   3188..3460    +  CDS            CDT1 (fragment): CDT1_HUMAN - Experimental evidence at protein level: Swiss-Prot protein existence level 1. Required for both DNA replication and mitosis (PubMed:11125146, PubMed:22581055, PubMed:21856198, PubMed:14993212, PubMed:26842564). DNA replication licensing factor, required for pre- replication complex assembly. Cooperates with CDC6 and the origin recognition complex (ORC) during G1 phase of the cell cycle to promote the loading of the mini-chromosome maintenance (MCM) complex onto DNA to generate pre-replication complexes (pre-RC)(PubMed:14672932). Required also for mitosis by promoting stable kineto
   3501..3725    +  polyA_signal   bGH poly(A) signal: bovine growth hormone polyadenylation signal
   3729..3750    +  promoter       SV40 promoter (fragment): SV40 enhancer and early promoter
   3771..4004    +  rep_origin     f1 ori (fragment) (sequence partly withheld): f1 bacteriophage origin of replication; arrow indicates direction of (+) strand synthesis
   4009..4056    +  protein_bind   FRT: FLP-mediated recombination occurs in the 8-bp core sequence TCTAGAAA (Turan and Bode, 2011). FLP recombinase from the Saccharomyces cerevisiae 2μ plasmid
   4064..5086    +  CDS            HygR: aminoglycoside phosphotransferase from E. coli; aph(4)-Ia; confers resistance to hygromycin
   5096..5221    +  CDS            ble (fragment): BLE_KLEPN - Experimental evidence at protein level: Swiss-Prot protein existence level 1. Binding protein with a strong affinity to the bleomycin family of antibiotics. Binds to CL990; an antimitotic-antibiotic compound. From Klebsiella pneumoniae.
   5216..5337    +  polyA_signal   SV40 poly(A) signal: SV40 polyadenylation signal
   5410..5426    -  protein_bind   lac operator: The lac repressor binds to the lac operator to inhibit transcription in E. coli. This inhibition can be relieved by adding lactose or isopropyl-β-D-thiogalactopyranoside (IPTG). lac repressor encoded by lacI
   5434..5464    -  promoter       lac promoter: promoter for the E. coli lac operon
   5479..5500    -  protein_bind   CAP binding site: CAP binding activates transcription in the presence of cAMP. E. coli catabolite activator protein
   5513..5605    -  CDS            lacI (fragment): lac repressor; lacI; The lac repressor binds to the lac operator to inhibit transcription in E. coli. This inhibition can be relieved by adding lactose or isopropyl-β-D-thiogalactopyranoside (IPTG).
   5788..6376    -  rep_origin     ori: high-copy-number ColE1/pMB1/pBR322/pUC origin of replication
   6547..7407    -  CDS            AmpR: β-lactamase; bla; confers resistance to ampicillin, carbenicillin, and related antibiotics
   7408..7512    -  promoter       AmpR promoter: bla
>Addgene plasmid #169336 | pCDNA5/FRT/HaloTag7-Geminin(1/110)_P2A_HaloTag9-Cdt(30-120) | addgene full sequence | sequence record 333244 | Addgene NGS Result
GACGGATCGGGAGATCTCCCGATCCCCTATGGTGCACTCTCAGTACAATCTGCTCTGATGCCGCATAGTT
AAGCCAGTATCTGCTCCCTGCTTGTGTGTTGGAGGTCGCTGAGTAGTGCGCGAGCAAAATTTAAGCTACA
ACAAGGCAAGGCTTGACCGACAATTGCATGAAGAATCTGCTTAGGGTTAGGCGTTTTGCGCTGCTTCGCG
ATGTACGGGCCAGATATACGCGTTGACATTGATTATTGACTAGTTATTAATAGTAATCAATTACGGGGTC
ATTAGTTCATAGCCCATATATGGAGTTCCGCGTTACATAACTTACGGTAAATGGCCCGCCTGGCTGACCG
CCCAACGACCCCCGCCCATTGACGTCAATAATGACGTATGTTCCCATAGTAACGCCAATAGGGACTTTCC
ATTGACGTCAATGGGTGGAGTATTTACGGTAAACTGCCCACTTGGCAGTACATCAAGTGTATCATATGCC
AAGTACGCCCCCTATTGACGTCAATGACGGTAAATGGCCCGCCTGGCATTATGCCCAGTACATGACCTTA
TGGGACTTTCCTACTTGGCAGTACATCTACGTATTAGTCATCGCTATTACCATGGTGATGCGGTTTTGGC
AGTACATCAATGGGCGTGGATAGCGGTTTGACTCACGGGGATTTCCAAGTCTCCACCCCATTGACGTCAA
TGGGAGTTTGTTTTGGCACCAAAATCAACGGGACTTTCCAAAATGTCGTAACAACTCCGCCCCATTGACG
CAAATGGGCGGTAGGCGTGTACGGTGGGAGGTCTATATAAGCAGAGCTCTCTGGCTAACTAGAGAACCCA
CTGCTTACTGGCTTATCGAAATTAATACGACTCACTATAGGGAGACCCAAGCTGGCTAGCGTTTAAACTT
ACCACCATGGGATCCGAAATCGGTACTGGCTTTCCATTCGACCCCCATTATGTGGAAGTCCTGGGCGAGC
GCATGCACTACGTCGATGTTGGTCCGCGCGATGGCACCCCTGTGCTGTTCCTGCACGGTAACCCGACCTC
CTCCTACGTGTGGCGCAACATCATCCCGCATGTTGCACCGACCCATCGCTGCATTGCTCCAGACCTGATC
GGTATGGGCAAATCCGACAAACCAGACCTGGGTTATTTCTTCGACGACCACGTCCGCTTCATGGATGCCT
TCATCGAAGCCCTGGGTCTGGAAGAGGTCGTCCTGGTCATTCACGACTGGGGCTCCGCTCTGGGTTTCCA
CTGGGCCAAGCGCAATCCAGAGCGCGTCAAAGGTATTGCATTTATGGAGTTCATCCGCCCTATCCCGACC
TGGGACGAATGGCCAGAATTTGCCCGCGAGACCTTCCAGGCCTTCCGCACCACCGACGTCGGCCGCAAGC
TGATCATCGATCAGAACGTTTTTATCGAGGGTACGCTGCCGATGGGTGTCGTCCGCCCGCTGACTGAAGT
CGAGATGGACCATTACCGCGAGCCGTTCCTGAATCCTGTTGACCGCGAGCCACTGTGGCGCTTCCCAAAC
GAGCTGCCAATCGCCGGTGAGCCAGCGAACATCGTCGCGCTGGTCGAAGAATACATGGACTGGCTGCACC
AGTCCCCTGTCCCGAAGCTGCTGTTCTGGGGCACCCCAGGCGTTCTGATCCCACCGGCCGAAGCCGCTCG
CCTGGCCAAAAGCCTGCCTAACTGCAAGGCTGTGGACATCGGCCCGGGTCTGAATCTGCTGCAAGAAGAC
AACCCGGACCTGATCGGCAGCGAGATCGCGCGCTGGCTGTCTACTCTGGAGATTTCCGGTTACAAGGATA
TCCATGCACACTGGCGGCCGCTCGAGATGAATCCCAGTATGAAGCAGAAACAAGAAGAAATCAAAGAGAA
TATAAAGAATAGTTCTGTCCCAAGAAGAACTCTGAAGATGATTCAGCCTTCTGCATCTGGATCTCTTGTT
GGAAGAGAAAATGAGCTGTCCGCAGGCTTGTCCAAAAGGAAACATCGGAATGACCACTTAACATCTACAA
CTTCCAGCCCTGGGGTTATTGTCCCAGAATCTAGTGAAAATAAAAATCTTGGAGGAGTCACCCAGGAGTC
ATTTGATCTTATGATTAAAGAAAATCCATCCTCTCAGTATTGGAAGGAAGTGGCAGAAAAACGGAGAAAG
GCGCTGGGCAGTGGAGCTACTAACTTCAGCCTGCTGAAGCAGGCTGGTGACGTCGAGGAGAATCCTGGCC
CAGGGAGCGAGATTGGCACAGGGTTTCCCTTTGACCCTCATTACGTTGAGGTGCTGGGTGAGAGGATGCA
CTATGTCGATGTGGGACCCCGTGATGGCACACCTGTGCTGTTTCTCCATGGCAATCCTACCAGCTCCTAT
GTGTGGAGGAACATCATACCGCATGTGGCTCCAACGCACCGATGTATCGCACCAGATCTGATCGGGATGG
GAAAGAGCGACAAACCTGATCTGGGATACTTCTTCGATGACCACGTGCGCTTCATGGACGCCTTTATCGA
GGCTTTGGGGCTTGAGGAGGTAGTGCTGGTCATCCACGATTGGGGATCTGCCCTGGGGTTTCATTGGGCG
AAACGCAATCCTGAGAGGGTTAAGGGCATAGCCTTCATGGAGTTCATACGGCCCATTCCAACATGGGACG
AATGGCCGGAATTTGCTCGGGAAACCTTTCAAGCGTTCCGCACTACCGATGTTGGGAGAAAGCTCATCAT
CGACCACAACGTGTTCATCGAAGGAACTCTCCGGATGGGTGTGGTACGACCCTTGACTGAAGTCGAGATG
GACCACTATAGAGAGCCGTTTCTCAACCCAGTGGACAGAGAACCTCTGTGGAGGTTCCCCAACGAACTTC
CCATTGCAGGCGAACCAGCCAATATCGTCGCCCTCGTTGAGGAGTACATGGACTGGTTGCATCAGTCACC
AGTACCCAAGCTGTTGTTCTGGGGTACACCAGGAGTGCTGATTCCTCCCGCAGAAGCAGCTCGGCTGGCT
AAGTCTCTTCCCAACTGCAAAGCCGTCGACATTGGCCCAGGTCTGAATCTGCTTCAGGAGGATAATCCTG
ATCTGATTGGCAGTGAGATTGCCAGATGGCTGTCAACCCTGGAAATCTCCGGCTACTCAATGTTGCCTTC
CCTGGGCGATATCCATGCACACTGGCGGCCGCTCGAGCCCAGCCCCGCCAGGCCCGCACTCCGCGCCCCG
GCCTCCGCTACCAGTGGCAGCCGCAAGCGCGCCCGCCCGCCCGCCGCCCCCGGACGCGACCAGGCCAGGC
CACCGGCCCGCAGGAGACTGCGGCTGTCGGTGGACGAGGTTTCCAGCCCCAGTACCCCCGAGGCCCCAGA
CATCCCAGCCTGCCCTTCTCCGGGCCAGAAGATAAAGAAATCCACCCCGGCAGCAGGTCAGCCGCCCCAC
CTGACATCCGCGCAGGACCAGGACACCATCTAATCTAGAGGGCCCGTTTAAACCCGCTGATCAGCCTCGA
CTGTGCCTTCTAGTTGCCAGCCATCTGTTGTTTGCCCCTCCCCCGTGCCTTCCTTGACCCTGGAAGGTGC
CACTCCCACTGTCCTTTCCTAATAAAATGAGGAAATTGCATCGCATTGTCTGAGTAGGTGTCATTCTATT
CTGGGGGGTGGGGTGGGGCAGGACAGCAAGGGGGAGGATTGGGAAGACAATAGCAGGCATGCTGGGGATG
CGGTGGGCTCTATGGCTTCTGAGGCGGAAAGAACCAGCTGGGGCTCTAGGGGGTATCCCC
[124 nt withheld, positions 3771-3894]
C
[91 nt withheld, positions 3896-3986]
AGGGTGATGGTTCACGTACCTAGAAGTTCCTATTCCGAAGTTCCTATTCTCTAGAAAGTATAGGAACTTC
CTTGGCCAAAAAGCCTGAACTCACCGCGACGTCTGTCGAGAAGTTTCTGATCGAAAAGTTCGACAGCGTC
TCCGACCTGATGCAGCTCTCGGAGGGCGAAGAATCTCGTGCTTTCAGCTTCGATGTAGGAGGGCGTGGAT
ATGTCCTGCGGGTAAATAGCTGCGCCGATGGTTTCTACAAAGATCGTTATGTTTATCGGCACTTTGCATC
GGCCGCGCTCCCGATTCCGGAAGTGCTTGACATTGGGGAATTCAGCGAGAGCCTGACCTATTGCATCTCC
CGCCGTGCACAGGGTGTCACGTTGCAAGACCTGCCTGAAACCGAACTGCCCGCTGTTCTGCAGCCGGTCG
CGGAGGCCATGGATGCGATCGCTGCGGCCGATCTTAGCCAGACGAGCGGGTTCGGCCCATTCGGACCGCA
AGGAATCGGTCAATACACTACATGGCGTGATTTCATATGCGCGATTGCTGATCCCCATGTGTATCACTGG
CAAACTGTGATGGACGACACCGTCAGTGCGTCCGTCGCGCAGGCTCTCGATGAGCTGATGCTTTGGGCCG
AGGACTGCCCCGAAGTCCGGCACCTCGTGCACGCGGATTTCGGCTCCAACAATGTCCTGACGGACAATGG
CCGCATAACAGCGGTCATTGACTGGAGCGAGGCGATGTTCGGGGATTCCCAATACGAGGTCGCCAACATC
TTCTTCTGGAGGCCGTGGTTGGCTTGTATGGAGCAGCAGACGCGCTACTTCGAGCGGAGGCATCCGGAGC
TTGCAGGATCGCCGCGGCTCCGGGCGTATATGCTCCGCATTGGTCTTGACCAACTCTATCAGAGCTTGGT
TGACGGCAATTTCGATGATGCAGCTTGGGCGCAGGGTCGATGCGACGCAATCGTCCGATCCGGAGCCGGG
ACTGTCGGGCGTACACAAATCGCCCGCAGAAGCGCGGCCGTCTGGACCGATGGCTGTGTAGAAGTACTCG
CCGATAGTGGAAACCGACGCCCCAGCACTCGTCCGAGGGCAAAGGAATAGCACGTACTACGAGATTTCGA
TTCCACCGCCGCCTTCTATGAAAGGTTGGGCTTCGGAATCGTTTTCCGGGACGCCGGCTGGATGATCCTC
CAGCGCGGGGATCTCATGCTGGAGTTCTTCGCCCACCCCAACTTGTTTATTGCAGCTTATAATGGTTACA
AATAAAGCAATAGCATCACAAATTTCACAAATAAAGCATTTTTTTCACTGCATTCTAGTTGTGGTTTGTC
CAAACTCATCAATGTATCTTATCATGTCTGTATACCGTCGACCTCTAGCTAGAGCTTGGCGTAATCATGG
TCATAGCTGTTTCCTGTGTGAAATTGTTATCCGCTCACAATTCCACACAACATACGAGCCGGAAGCATAA
AGTGTAAAGCCTGGGGTGCCTAATGAGTGAGCTAACTCACATTAATTGCGTTGCGCTCACTGCCCGCTTT
CCAGTCGGGAAACCTGTCGTGCCAGCTGCATTAATGAATCGGCCAACGCGCGGGGAGAGGCGGTTTGCGT
ATTGGGCGCTCTTCCGCTTCCTCGCTCACTGACTCGCTGCGCTCGGTCGTTCGGCTGCGGCGAGCGGTAT
CAGCTCACTCAAAGGCGGTAATACGGTTATCCACAGAATCAGGGGATAACGCAGGAAAGAACATGTGAGC
AAAAGGCCAGCAAAAGGCCAGGAACCGTAAAAAGGCCGCGTTGCTGGCGTTTTTCCATAGGCTCCGCCCC
CCTGACGAGCATCACAAAAATCGACGCTCAAGTCAGAGGTGGCGAAACCCGACAGGACTATAAAGATACC
AGGCGTTTCCCCCTGGAAGCTCCCTCGTGCGCTCTCCTGTTCCGACCCTGCCGCTTACCGGATACCTGTC
CGCCTTTCTCCCTTCGGGAAGCGTGGCGCTTTCTCATAGCTCACGCTGTAGGTATCTCAGTTCGGTGTAG
GTCGTTCGCTCCAAGCTGGGCTGTGTGCACGAACCCCCCGTTCAGCCCGACCGCTGCGCCTTATCCGGTA
ACTATCGTCTTGAGTCCAACCCGGTAAGACACGACTTATCGCCACTGGCAGCAGCCACTGGTAACAGGAT
TAGCAGAGCGAGGTATGTAGGCGGTGCTACAGAGTTCTTGAAGTGGTGGCCTAACTACGGCTACACTAGA
AGAACAGTATTTGGTATCTGCGCTCTGCTGAAGCCAGTTACCTTCGGAAAAAGAGTTGGTAGCTCTTGAT
CCGGCAAACAAACCACCGCTGGTAGCGGTGGTTTTTTTGTTTGCAAGCAGCAGATTACGCGCAGAAAAAA
AGGATCTCAAGAAGATCCTTTGATCTTTTCTACGGGGTCTGACGCTCAGTGGAACGAAAACTCACGTTAA
GGGATTTTGGTCATGAGATTATCAAAAAGGATCTTCACCTAGATCCTTTTAAATTAAAAATGAAGTTTTA
AATCAATCTAAAGTATATATGAGTAAACTTGGTCTGACAGTTACCAATGCTTAATCAGTGAGGCACCTAT
CTCAGCGATCTGTCTATTTCGTTCATCCATAGTTGCCTGACTCCCCGTCGTGTAGATAACTACGATACGG
GAGGGCTTACCATCTGGCCCCAGTGCTGCAATGATACCGCGAGACCCACGCTCACCGGCTCCAGATTTAT
CAGCAATAAACCAGCCAGCCGGAAGGGCCGAGCGCAGAAGTGGTCCTGCAACTTTATCCGCCTCCATCCA
GTCTATTAATTGTTGCCGGGAAGCTAGAGTAAGTAGTTCGCCAGTTAATAGTTTGCGCAACGTTGTTGCC
ATTGCTACAGGCATCGTGGTGTCACGCTCGTCGTTTGGTATGGCTTCATTCAGCTCCGGTTCCCAACGAT
CAAGGCGAGTTACATGATCCCCCATGTTGTGCAAAAAAGCGGTTAGCTCCTTCGGTCCTCCGATCGTTGT
CAGAAGTAAGTTGGCCGCAGTGTTATCACTCATGGTTATGGCAGCACTGCATAATTCTCTTACTGTCATG
CCATCCGTAAGATGCTTTTCTGTGACTGGTGAGTACTCAACCAAGTCATTCTGAGAATAGTGTATGCGGC
GACCGAGTTGCTCTTGCCCGGCGTCAATACGGGATAATACCGCGCCACATAGCAGAACTTTAAAAGTGCT
CATCATTGGAAAACGTTCTTCGGGGCGAAAACTCTCAAGGATCTTACCGCTGTTGAGATCCAGTTCGATG
TAACCCACTCGTGCACCCAACTGATCTTCAGCATCTTTTACTTTCACCAGCGTTTCTGGGTGAGCAAAAA
CAGGAAGGCAAAATGCCGCAAAAAAGGGAATAAGGGCGACACGGAAATGTTGAATACTCATACTCTTCCT
TTTTCAATATTATTGAAGCATTTATCAGGGTTATTGTCTCATGAGCGGATACATATTTGAATGTATTTAG
AAAAATAAACAAATAGGGGTTCCGCGCACATTTCCCCGAAAAGTGCCACCTGACGTC
